>Addgene plasmid #167144 | pX018 | addgene full sequence | sequence record 335106 | Addgene NGS Result
GGTCTCAAATGAGGATAAATATCTCTTTGTCTAGTCTCTTTGAGAGACTGAGCAAATTGTCATCCCGATC
CATCGCAATTACCTGCGGCGTAGTCTTGGCAAGTGCAATAGCATTCCCAATTATCCGAAGAGACTATCAA
ACGTTCCTTGAAGTCGGTCCGAGCTATGCCCCACAGAACTTCCGAGGCTATATCATCGTTTGTGTCTTGT
CACTTTTTAGGCAAGAGCAGAAAGGGTTGGCAATCTATGACAGGCTTCCAGAAAAGAGGCGTTGGCTTGC
CGACTTGCCGTTTCGTGAAGGGACGAGGCCATCCATAACCTCCCACATTATACAGCGTCAGCGTACTCAG
CTGGTAGATCAAGAGTTTGCAACCAGAGAACTTATCGATAAGGTGATCCCACGTGTGCAAGCAAGACACA
CAGACAAAACTTTTCTCAGTACGTCAAAATTTGAGTTTCATGCAAAGGCCATCTTCCTTCTCCCCTCTAT
CCCTATTAATGATCCTCTTAACATTCCCTCACACGATACGGTAAGAAGAACCAAGCGTGAGATCGCTCAC
ATGCATGATTACCATGATTGCACTCTGCACTTGGCTCTTGCTGCTCAGGATGGTAAGGAAGTTTTGAAGA
AGGGGTGGGGCCAGCGTCACCCACTGGCCGGACCAGGAGTCCCAGGCCCTCCTACTGAGTGGACCTTCCT
TTACGCACCAAGGAACGAAGAGGAGGCCAGAGTTGTCGAGATGATAGTCGAAGCTAGTATTGGCTACATG
ACTAACGATCCTGCTGGTAAGATTGTCGAAAATGCCAAGTCAGGTTGAGACCACGAAGTGGCTCTTCAGT
GGACGAAAGGGCCTCGTGATACGCCTATTTTTATAGGTTAATGTCATGATAATAATGGTTTCTTAGACGT
CAGGTGGCACTTTTCGGGGAAATGTGCGCGGAACCCCTATTTGTTTATTTTTCTAAATACATTCAAATAT
GTATCCGCTCATGAGACAATAACCCTGATAAATGCTTCAATAATATTGAAAAAGGAAGAGTATGCGCTCA
CGCAACTGGTCCAGAACCTTGACCGAACGCAGCGGTGGTAACGGCGCAGTGGCGGTTTTCATGGCTTGTT
ATGACTGTTTTTTTTTGGGGTACAGTCTATGCCTCGGGCATCCAAGCAGCAAGCGCGTTACGCCGTGGGT
CGATGTTTGATGTTATGGAGCAGCAACGATGTTACGCAGCAGGGCAGTCGCCCTAAAACAAAGTTAAACA
TCATGAGGGAAGCGGTGATCGCCGAAGTATCGACTCAACTATCAGAGGTAGTTGGCGTCATCGAGCGCCA
TCTCGAACCGACGTTGCTGGCCGTACATTTGTACGGCTCCGCAGTGGATGGCGGCCTGAAGCCACACAGC
GATATTGATTTGCTGGTTACGGTGACCGTAAGGCTTGATGAAACAACGCGGCGAGCTTTGATCAACGACC
TTTTGGAAACTTCGGCTTCCCCTGGAGAGAGCGAGATTCTCCGCGCTGTAGAAGTCACCATTGTTGTGCA
CGACGACATCATTCCGTGGCGTTATCCAGCTAAGCGCGAACTGCAATTTGGAGAATGGCAGCGCAATGAC
ATTCTTGCAGGTATCTTCGAGCCAGCCACGATCGACATTGATCTGGCTATCTTGCTGACAAAAGCAAGAG
AACATAGCGTTGCCTTGGTAGGTCCAGCGGCGGAGGAACTCTTTGATCCGGTTCCTGAACAGGATCTATT
TGAGGCGCTAAATGAAACCTTAACGCTATGGAACTCGCCGCCCGACTGGGCTGGCGATGAGCGAAATGTA
GTGCTTACGTTGTCCCGCATTTGGTACAGCGCAGTAACCGGCAAAATCGCGCCGAAGGATGTCGCTGCCG
ACTGGGCAATGGAGCGCCTGCCGGCCCAGTATCAGCCCGTCATACTTGAAGCTAGACAGGCTTATCTTGG
ACAAGAAGAAGATCGCTTGGCCTCGCGCGCAGATCAGTTGGAAGAATTTGTCCATTACGTAAAAGGCGAG
ATCACCAAGGTAGTCGGCAAATAACTGTCAGACCAAGTTTACTCATATATACTTTAGATTGATTTAAAAC
TTCATTTTTAATTTAAAAGGATCTAGGTGAAGATCCTTTTTGATAATCTCATGACCAAAATCCCTTAACG
TGAGTTTTCGTTCCACTGAGCGTCAGACCCCGTAGAAAAGATCAAAGGATCTTCTTGAGATCCTTTTTTT
CTGCGCGTAATCTGCTGCTTGCAAACAAAAAAACCACCGCTACCAGCGGTGGTTTGTTTGCCGGATCAAG
AGCTACCAACTCTTTTTCCGAAGGTAACTGGCTTCAGCAGAGCGCAGATACCAAATACTGTTCTTCTAGT
GTAGCCGTAGTTAGGCCACCACTTCAAGAACTCTGTAGCACCGCCTACATACCTCGCTCTGCTAATCCTG
TTACCAGTGGCTGCTGCCAGTGGCGATAAGTCGTGTCTTACCGGGTTGGACTCAAGACGATAGTTACCGG
ATAAGGCGCAGCGGTCGGGCTGAACGGGGGGTTCGTGCACACAGCCCAGCTTGGAGCGAACGACCTACAC
CGAACTGAGATACCTACAGCGTGAGCTATGAGAAAGCGCCACGCTTCCCGAAGGGAGAAAGGCGGACAGG
TATCCGGTAAGCGGCAGGGTCGGAACAGGAGAGCGCACGAGGGAGCTTCCAGGGGGAAACGCCTGGTATC
TTTATAGTCCTGTCGGGTTTCGCCACCTCTGACTTGAGCGTCGATTTTTGTGATGCTCGTCAGGGGGGCG
GAGCCTATGGAAAAACGCCAGCAACGCGGCCTTTTTACGGTTCCTGGCCTTTTGCTGGCCTTTTGCTCAC
ATGTTCTTTCCTGCGTTATCCCCTGATTCTGTGGATAACCGTATTACCGCCTTTGAGTGAGCTGATACCG
CTCGCCGCAGCCGAACGACCGAGCGCAGCGAGTCAGTGAGCGAGGAAGCGGAAGAGCGCCCAATACGCAA
ACCGCCTCTCCCCGCGCGTTGGCCGATTCATTAATCACTCTGT
Features (pLannotate 1.2.2; 6 found; start..end, strand, type, name):
    937..1041    +  promoter       AmpR promoter: bla
   1032..1112    -  CDS            int (fragment): INT2_ECOLX - Protein inferred from homology: Swiss-Prot protein existence level 3. Putative integrase believed to be involved in the insertion of antibiotic resistance genes into plasmids and transposons. From Escherichia coli.
   1200..1256    +  CDS            GmR (fragment): gentamycin acetyltransferase; aacC1; confers resistance to gentamycin
   1263..2051    +  CDS            aadA: S3AD_ECOLX - Experimental evidence at protein level: Swiss-Prot protein existence level 1. Mediates bacterial resistance to the antibiotics streptomycin and spectinomycin. From Escherichia coli.
   2225..2813    +  rep_origin     ori: high-copy-number ColE1/pMB1/pBR322/pUC origin of replication
   2996..3045    +  CDS            lacI (fragment): lac repressor; lacI; The lac repressor binds to the lac operator to inhibit transcription in E. coli. This inhibition can be relieved by adding lactose or isopropyl-β-D-thiogalactopyranoside (IPTG).
