[The description below was written by a language model from this plasmid's Addgene catalogue record and pLannotate feature annotations shown in this document.]
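Description:
pX018 is a small, high-copy E. coli cloning plasmid of about 3.05 kb that serves as a MoClo-compatible Level 0 part in a "Level0-SP-like" backbone. It is a storage and assembly module, not an expression vector. Propagation relies on a ColE1/pUC-type origin of replication, and selection is with spectinomycin through the aadA aminoglycoside adenylyltransferase gene, which sits downstream of an annotated bla (AmpR) promoter. The short integrase, gentamicin acetyltransferase and lacI fragments flagged by automated annotation appear to be remnants carried along with the resistance cassette and the backbone. They are too short to encode functional proteins.

The payload is an 807 bp synthetic coding sequence for nnLuz, the luciferase of the bioluminescent fungus Neonothopanus nambi, codon-optimised for expression in both Nicotiana benthamiana and Pichia pastoris. The insert was cloned through BbsI sites that were destroyed in the process. The feature table does not annotate the nnLuz coding sequence, which presumably lies in the unannotated region upstream of the resistance cassette. The plasmid is explicitly promoterless, and no terminator is recorded, so the luciferase is not expected to be expressed from this construct. In the MoClo Golden Gate system, a Level 0 part like this is combined with separate promoter and terminator modules by Type IIS restriction-ligation to build transcription units, which can then be stacked into multigene constructs. The record associates the plasmid with work on plants with genetically encoded autoluminescence, where nnLuz would provide the light-emitting step of the fungal bioluminescence pathway.
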