Addgene plasmid #167144: pX018
Purpose: MoClo-compatible Level 0-SP promoterless vector encoding Neonothopanus nambi luciferase nnLuz codon-optimised for expression in Nicotiana benthamiana and Pichia pastoris
Depositing lab: Karen Sarkisyan. Depositing organization: Planta LLC. Publication: Plants with genetically encoded autoluminescence. Mitiouchkina T, Mishin AS, Somermeyer LG, Markina NM, Chepurnyh TV, Guglya EB, Karataeva TA, Palkina KA, Shakhova ES, Fakhranurova LI, Chekova SV, Tsarkova AS, Golubev YV, Negrebetsky VV, Dolgushin SA, Shalaev PV, Shlykov D, Melnik OA, Shipunova VO, Deyev SM, Bubyrev AI, Pushin AS, Choob VV, Dolgov SV, Kondrashov FA, Yampolsky IV, Sarkisyan KS. Nat Biotechnol. 2020 Apr 27. pii: 10.1038/s41587-020-0500-9. doi: 10.1038/s41587-020-0500-9. PubMed 32341562.
Backbone
  Vector backbone: Level0-SP-like
  Backbone size w/o insert (bp): 2244
  Vector type: Luciferase, Synthetic Biology
Growth in bacteria
  Bacterial resistance: Spectinomycin, 50 μg/mL
  Growth temperature: 37°C
  Growth strain: DH5alpha
  Copy number: High Copy
Gene/Insert
  Gene/Insert name: fungal luciferase, nnLuz
  Species: Neonothopanus nambi
  Insert size (bp): 807
  Cloning method: Restriction Enzyme; 5′ cloning site BbsI (destroyed during cloning); 3′ cloning site BbsI (destroyed during cloning)
  Sequencing primers: 5′ gagcgaggaagcggaagagcgccc; 3′ accattattatcatgacattaacc
Resource information
  A portion of this plasmid was derived from a plasmid made by: Synthetic
Terms and licenses: Academic/Nonprofit Terms; Industry Terms: Not Available to Industry
How to cite: pX018 was a gift from Karen Sarkisyan (Addgene plasmid # 167144 ; http://n2t.net/addgene:167144 ; RRID:Addgene_167144)
